>Addgene plasmid #184159 | pLY305 | addgene full sequence | sequence record 376083 | Addgene NGS Result
CTAGGCTCTAGTAGGGAGACCAGAAACAAAAAAAGGCCGCGTTAGCGGCCTTCAATAATTGGCTCTAGTA
TTAAGACCCACTTTCACATTTAAGTTGTTTTTCTAATCCGCATATGATCAATTCAAGGCCGAATAAGAAG
GCTGGCTCTGCACCTTGGTGATCAAATAATTCGATAGCTTGTCGTAATAATGGCGGCATACTATCAGTAG
TAGGTGTTTCCCTTTCTTCTTTAGCGACTTGATGCTCTTGATCTTCCAATACGCAACCTAAAGTAAAATG
CCCCACAGCGCTGAGTGCATATAATGCATTCTCTAGTGAAAAACCTTGTTGGCATAAAAAGGCTAATTGA
TTTTCGAGAGTTTCATACTGTTTTTCTGTAGGCCGTGTACCTAAATGTACTTTTGCTCCATCGCGATGAC
TTAGTAAAGCACATCTAAAACTTTTAGCGTTATTACGTAAAAAATCTTGCCAGCTTTCCCCTTCTAAAGG
GCAAAAGTGAGTATGGTGCCTATCTAACATCTCAATGGCTAAGGCGTCGAGCAAAGCCCGCTTATTTTTT
ACATGCCAATACAATGTAGGCTGCTCTACACCTAGCTTCTGGGCGAGTTTACGGGTTGTTAAACCTTCGA
TTCCGACCTCATTAAGCAGCTCTAATGCGCTGTTAATCACTTTACTTTTATCTAATCTTGACATCATTAA
TTCCTAATTTTTGTTGACACTCTATCGTTGATAGAGTTATTTTACCACTCCCTATCAGTGATAGAGAAAA
GAATTGAAAAGATCTAAAGAGGAGAAAGGATCTATGGATAAGAAATACTCAATAGGCTTAGCTATCGGCA
CAAATAGCGTCGGATGGGCGGTGATCACTGATGAATATAAGGTTCCGTCTAAAAAGTTCAAGGTTCTGGG
AAATACAGACCGCCACAGTATCAAAAAAAATCTTATAGGGGCTCTTTTATTTGACAGTGGAGAGACAGCG
GAAGCGACTCGCCTCAAACGGACAGCTCGTAGAAGGTATACACGTCGGAAGAATCGTATTTGTTATCTAC
AGGAGATTTTTTCAAATGAGATGGCGAAAGTAGATGATAGTTTCTTTCATCGACTTGAAGAGTCTTTTTT
GGTGGAAGAAGACAAGAAGCATGAACGTCATCCTATTTTTGGAAATATAGTAGATGAAGTTGCTTATCAT
GAGAAATATCCAACTATCTATCATCTGCGAAAAAAATTGGTAGATTCTACTGATAAAGCGGATTTGCGCT
TAATCTATTTGGCCTTAGCGCATATGATTAAGTTTCGTGGTCATTTTTTGATTGAGGGAGATTTAAATCC
TGATAATAGTGATGTGGACAAACTATTTATCCAGTTGGTACAAACCTACAATCAATTATTTGAAGAAAAC
CCTATTAACGCAAGTGGAGTAGATGCTAAAGCGATTCTTTCTGCACGATTGAGTAAATCAAGACGATTAG
AAAATCTCATTGCTCAGCTCCCCGGTGAGAAGAAAAATGGCTTATTTGGGAATCTCATTGCTTTGTCATT
GGGTTTGACCCCTAATTTTAAATCAAATTTTGATTTGGCAGAAGATGCTAAATTACAGCTTTCAAAAGAT
ACTTACGATGATGATTTAGATAATTTATTGGCGCAAATTGGAGATCAATATGCTGATTTGTTTTTGGCAG
CTAAGAATTTATCAGATGCTATTTTACTTTCAGATATCCTAAGAGTAAATACTGAAATAACTAAGGCTCC
CCTATCAGCTTCAATGATTAAACGCTACGATGAACATCATCAAGACTTGACTCTTTTAAAAGCTTTAGTT
CGACAACAACTTCCAGAAAAGTATAAAGAAATCTTTTTTGATCAATCAAAAAACGGATATGCAGGTTATA
TTGATGGGGGAGCTAGCCAAGAAGAATTTTATAAATTTATCAAACCAATTTTAGAAAAAATGGATGGTAC
TGAGGAATTATTGGTGAAACTAAATCGTGAAGATTTGCTGCGCAAGCAACGGACCTTTGACAACGGCTCT
ATTCCCCATCAAATTCACTTGGGTGAGCTGCATGCTATTTTGAGAAGACAAGAAGACTTTTATCCATTTT
TAAAAGACAATCGTGAGAAGATTGAAAAAATCTTGACTTTTCGTATTCCTTATTATGTTGGTCCATTGGC
GCGTGGCAATAGTCGTTTTGCATGGATGACTCGGAAGTCTGAAGAAACAATTACCCCATGGAATTTTGAA
GAAGTTGTCGATAAAGGTGCTTCAGCTCAATCATTTATTGAACGCATGACAAACTTTGATAAAAATCTTC
CAAATGAAAAAGTACTACCAAAACATAGTTTGCTTTATGAGTATTTTACGGTTTATAACGAATTGACAAA
GGTCAAATATGTTACTGAAGGAATGCGAAAACCAGCATTTCTTTCAGGTGAACAGAAGAAAGCCATTGTT
GATTTACTCTTCAAAACAAATCGAAAAGTAACCGTTAAGCAATTAAAAGAAGATTATTTCAAAAAAATAG
AATGTTTTGATAGTGTTGAAATTTCAGGAGTTGAAGATAGATTTAATGCTTCATTAGGTACCTACCATGA
TTTGCTAAAAATTATTAAAGATAAAGATTTTTTGGATAATGAAGAAAATGAAGATATCTTAGAGGATATT
GTTTTAACATTGACCTTATTTGAAGATAGGGAGATGATTGAGGAAAGACTTAAAACATATGCTCACCTCT
TTGATGATAAGGTGATGAAACAGCTTAAACGTCGCCGTTATACTGGTTGGGGACGTTTGTCTCGAAAATT
GATTAATGGTATTAGGGATAAGCAATCTGGCAAAACAATATTAGATTTTTTGAAATCAGATGGTTTTGCC
AATCGCAATTTTATGCAGCTGATCCATGATGATAGTTTGACATTTAAAGAAGACATTCAAAAAGCACAAG
TGTCTGGACAAGGCGATAGTTTACATGAACATATTGCAAATTTAGCTGGTAGCCCTGCTATTAAAAAAGG
TATTTTACAGACTGTAAAAGTTGTTGATGAATTGGTCAAAGTAATGGGGCGGCATAAGCCAGAAAATATC
GTTATTGAAATGGCACGTGAAAATCAGACAACTCAAAAGGGCCAGAAAAATTCGCGAGAGCGTATGAAAC
GAATCGAAGAAGGTATCAAAGAATTAGGAAGTCAGATTCTTAAAGAGCATCCTGTTGAAAATACTCAATT
GCAAAATGAAAAGCTCTATCTCTATTATCTCCAAAATGGAAGAGACATGTATGTGGACCAAGAATTAGAT
ATTAATCGTTTAAGTGATTATGATGTCGATGCCATTGTTCCACAAAGTTTCCTTAAAGACGATTCAATAG
ACAATAAGGTCTTAACGCGTTCTGATAAAAATCGTGGTAAATCGGATAACGTTCCAAGTGAAGAAGTAGT
CAAAAAGATGAAAAACTATTGGAGACAACTTCTAAACGCCAAGTTAATCACTCAACGTAAGTTTGATAAT
TTAACGAAAGCTGAACGTGGAGGTTTGAGTGAACTTGATAAAGCTGGTTTTATCAAACGCCAATTGGTTG
AAACTCGCCAAATCACTAAGCATGTGGCACAAATTTTGGATAGTCGCATGAATACTAAATACGATGAAAA
TGATAAACTTATTCGAGAGGTTAAAGTGATTACCTTAAAATCTAAATTAGTTTCTGACTTCCGAAAAGAT
TTCCAATTCTATAAAGTACGTGAGATTAACAATTACCATCATGCCCATGATGCGTATCTAAATGCCGTCG
TTGGAACTGCTTTGATTAAGAAATATCCAAAACTTGAATCGGAGTTTGTCTATGGTGATTATAAAGTTTA
TGATGTTCGTAAAATGATTGCTAAGTCTGAGCAAGAAATAGGCAAAGCAACCGCAAAATATTTCTTTTAC
TCTAATATCATGAACTTCTTCAAAACAGAAATTACACTTGCAAATGGAGAGATTCGCAAACGCCCTCTAA
TCGAAACTAATGGGGAAACTGGAGAAATTGTCTGGGATAAAGGGCGAGATTTTGCCACAGTGCGCAAAGT
ATTGTCCATGCCCCAAGTCAATATTGTCAAGAAAACAGAAGTACAGACAGGCGGATTCTCCAAGGAGTCA
ATTTTACCAAAAAGAAATTCGGACAAGCTTATTGCTCGTAAAAAAGACTGGGATCCAAAAAAATATGGTG
GTTTTGATAGTCCAACGGTAGCTTATTCAGTCCTAGTGGTTGCTAAGGTGGAAAAAGGGAAATCGAAGAA
GTTAAAATCCGTTAAAGAGTTACTAGGGATCACAATTATGGAAAGAAGTTCCTTTGAAAAAAATCCGATT
GACTTTTTAGAAGCTAAAGGATATAAGGAAGTTAAAAAAGACTTAATCATTAAACTACCTAAATATAGTC
TTTTTGAGTTAGAAAACGGTCGTAAACGGATGCTGGCTAGTGCCGGAGAATTACAAAAAGGAAATGAGCT
GGCTCTGCCAAGCAAATATGTGAATTTTTTATATTTAGCTAGTCATTATGAAAAGTTGAAGGGTAGTCCA
GAAGATAACGAACAAAAACAATTGTTTGTGGAGCAGCATAAGCATTATTTAGATGAGATTATTGAGCAAA
TCAGTGAATTTTCTAAGCGTGTTATTTTAGCAGATGCCAATTTAGATAAAGTTCTTAGTGCATATAACAA
ACATAGAGACAAACCAATACGTGAACAAGCAGAAAATATTATTCATTTATTTACGTTGACGAATCTTGGA
GCTCCCGCTGCTTTTAAATATTTTGATACAACAATTGATCGTAAACGATATACGTCTACAAAAGAAGTTT
TAGATGCCACTCTTATCCATCAATCCATCACTGGTCTTTATGAAACACGCATTGATTTGAGTCAGCTAGG
AGGTGACTAATACTAGAGCCAATTATTGAAGGGGAGCGGGAAACCGCTCCCCTTTTTTTGTTTCTGGTCT
CCCCTCTAGAAGCGGCCGCGAATTCCAGAAATCATCCTTAGCGAAAGCTAAGGATTTTTTTTATCTGAAA
TTCTGCCTCGTGATACGCCTATTTTTATAGGTTAATGTCATGATAATAATGGTTTCTTAGACGTCAGGTG
GCACCATGGGAAATGTGCGCGGAACCCCTATTTGTTTATTTTTCTAAATACATTCAAATATGTATCCGCT
CATGAGACAATAACCCTGATAAATGCTTCAATAATATTGAAAAAGGAAGAGTATGAGTATTCAACATTTC
CGTGTCGCCCTTATTCCCTTTTTTGCGGCATTTTGCCTTCCTGTTTTTGCTCACCCAGAAACGCTGGTGA
AAGTAAAAGATGCTGAAGATCAGTTGGGTGCACGAGTGGGTTACATCGAACTGGATCTCAACAGCGGTAA
GATCCTTGAGAGTTTTCGCCCCGAAGAACGTTTTCCAATGATGAGCACTTTTAAAGTTCTGCTATGTGGC
GCGGTATTATCCCGTATTGACGCCGGGCAAGAGCAACTCGGTCGCCGCATACACTATTCTCAGAATGACT
TGGTTGAGTACTCACCAGTCACAGAAAAGCATCTTACGGATGGCATGACAGTAAGAGAATTATGCAGTGC
TGCCATAACCATGAGTGATAACACTGCGGCCAACTTACTTCTGACAACGATCGGAGGACCGAAGGAGCTA
ACCGCTTTTTTGCACAACATGGGGGATCATGTAACTCGCCTTGATCGTTGGGAACCGGAGCTGAATGAAG
CCATACCAAACGACGAGCGTGACACCACGATGCCTGTAGCAATGGCAACAACGTTGCGCAAACTATTAAC
TGGCGAACTACTTACTCTAGCTTCCCGGCAACAATTAATAGACTGGATGGAGGCGGATAAAGTTGCAGGA
CCACTTCTGCGCTCGGCCCTTCCGGCTGGCTGGTTTATTGCTGATAAATCTGGAGCCGGTGAGCGTGGGT
CTCGCGGTATCATTGCAGCACTGGGGCCAGATGGTAAGCCCTCCCGTATCGTAGTTATCTACACGACGGG
GAGTCAGGCAACTATGGATGAACGAAATAGACAGATCGCTGAGATAGGTGCCTCACTGATTAAGCATTGG
TAACTGTCAGACCAAGTTTACGAGCTCGCTTGGACTCCTGTTGATAGATCCAGTAATGACCTCAGAACTC
CATCTGGATTTGTTCAGAACGCTCGGTTGCCGCCGGGCGTTTTTTATTGGTGAGAATCCAAGCACTAGGG
ACAGTAAGACGGGTAAGCCTGTTGATGATACCGCTGCCTTACTGGGTGCATTAGCCAGTCTGAATGACCT
GTCACGGGATAATCCGAAGTGGTCAGACTGGAAAATCAGAGGGCAGGAACTGCTGAACAGCAAAAAGTCA
GATAGCACCACATAGCAGACCCGCCATAAAACGCCCTGAGAAGCCCGTGACGGGCTTTTCTTGTATTATG
GGTAGTTTCCTTGCATGAATCCATAAAAGGCGCCTGTAGTGCCATTTACCCCCATTCACTGCCAGAGCCG
TGAGCGCAGCGAACTGAATGTCACGAAAAAGACAGCGACTCAGGTGCCTGATGGTCGGAGACAAAAGGAA
TATTCAGCGATTTGCCCGAGCTTGCGAGGGTGCTACTTAAGCCTTTAGGGTTTTAAGGTCTGTTTTGTAG
AGGAGCAAACAGCGTTTGCGACATCCTTTTGTAATACTGCGGAACTGACTAAAGTAGTGAGTTATACACA
GGGCTGGGATCTATTCTTTTTATCTTTTTTTATTCTTTCTTTATTCTATAAATTATAACCACTTGAATAT
AAACAAAAAAAACACACAAAGGTCTAGCGGAATTTACAGAGGGTCTAGCAGAATTTACAAGTTTTCCAGC
AAAGGTCTAGCAGAATTTACAGATACCCACAACTCAAAGGAAAAGGACATGTAATTATCATTGACTAGCC
CATCTCAATTGGTATAGTGATTAAAATCACCTAGACCAATTGAGATGTATGTCTGAATTAGTTGTTTTCA
AAGCAAATGAACTAGCGATTAGTCGCTATGACTTAACGGAGCATGAAACCAAGCTAATTTTATGCTGTGT
GGCACTACTCAACCCCACGATTGAAAACCCTACAAGGAAAGAACGGACGGTATCGTTCACTTATAACCAA
TACGCTCAGATGATGAACATCAGTAGGGAAAATGCTTATGGTGTATTAGCTAAAGCAACCAGAGAGCTGA
TGACGAGAACTGTGGAAATCAGGAATCCTTTGGTTAAAGGCTTTGAGATTTTCCAGTGGACAAACTATGC
CAAGTTCTCAAGCGAAAAATTAGAATTAGTTTTTAGTGAAGAGATATTGCCTTATCTTTTCCAGTTAAAA
AAATTCATAAAATATAATCTGGAACATGTTAAGTCTTTTGAAAACAAATACTCTATGAGGATTTATGAGT
GGTTATTAAAAGAACTAACACAAAAGAAAACTCACAAGGCAAATATAGAGATTAGCCTTGATGAATTTAA
GTTCATGTTAATGCTTGAAAATAACTACCATGAGTTTAAAAGGCTTAACCAATGGGTTTTGAAACCAATA
AGTAAAGATTTAAACACTTACAGCAATATGAAATTGGTGGTTGATAAGCGAGGCCGCCCGACTGATACGT
TGATTTTCCAAGTTGAACTAGATAGACAAATGGATCTCGTAACCGAACTTGAGAACAACCAGATAAAAAT
GAATGGTGACAAAATACCAACAACCATTACATCAGATTCCTACCTACATAACGGACTAAGAAAAACACTA
CACGATGCTTTAACTGCAAAAATTCAGCTCACCAGTTTTGAGGCAAAATTTTTGAGTGACATGCAAAGTA
AGTATGATCTCAATGGTTCGTTCTCATGGCTCACGCAAAAACAACGAACCACACTAGAGAACATACTGGC
TAAATACGGAAGGATCTGAGGTTCTTATGGCTCTTGTATCTATCAGTGAAGCATCAAGACTAACAAACAA
AAGTAGAACAACTGTTCACCGTTACATATCAAAGGGAAAACTGTCCATATGCACAGATGAAAACGGTGTA
AAAAAGATAGATACATCAGAGCTTTTACGAGTTTTTGGTGCATTCAAAGCTGTTCACCATGAACAGATCG
ACAATGTAACCTCGAGATTACCGCCTTTGAGTGAGCTGATACCGCTCGCCGCAGCCGAACGACCGAGCGC
AGCGAGTCAGTGAGCGAGGAAGCCTGCATAACGCGAAGTAATCTTTTCGGTTTTAAAGAAAAAGGGCAGG
GTGGTGACACCTTGCCCTTTTTTGCCGGACTGCAGCGGCCGCTACTAGTAGGGAGACCAGAAACAAAAAA
AGGCCCCCCGTTAGGGAGGCCTTCAATAATTGGCTCTAGTATTATTAAACTGATGCAGCGTAGTTTTCGT
CGTTTGCAGCAGGCCTTTTGTACAGTTCATCCATACCATGCGTGATGCCCGCTGCGGTTACGAACTCCAG
CAGAACCATATGATCGCGTTTCTCGTTCGGATCTTTAGACAGAACGCTTTGCGTGCTCAGATAGTGATTG
TCTGGCAGCAGAACAGGACCATCACCGATTGGAGTGTTTTGCTGGTAGTGATCAGCCAGCTGCACGCTGC
CATCCTCCACGTTGTGGCGAATTTTAAAATTCGCTTTAATGCCATTTTTTTGTTTATCGGCGGTGATGTA
AACATTGTGGCTGTTAAAATTGTATTCCAGGTTATGGCCCAGGATATTGCCGTCTTCTTTAAAGTCAATG
CCTTTCAGCTCAATGCGGTTTACCAGGGTATCGCCTTCAAATTTCACTTCCGCACGCGTTTTGTACGTGC
CGTCATCCTTAAAGGAAATCGTGCGTTCCTGCACATAGCCTTCCGGCATGGCGGACTTGAAGAAGTCATG
CTGCTTCATATGGTCCGGATAACGAGCAAAGCACTGAACACCATAAGTCAGCGTCGTTACCAGAGTCGGC
CAAGGTACCGGCAGTTTACCAGTAGTACAGATGAACTTCAGCGTCAGTTTACCATTAGTTGCGTCACCTT
CACCCTCGCCACGCACGGAAAACTTATGACCGTTGACATCACCATCCAGTTCCACCAGAATAGGGACGAC
ACCAGTGAACAGCTCTTCGCCTTTACGCATATGGTATTTCTCCTCTTTAATCTCTAGTTAAACAAAATTA
TTTGTAGAGGCTGTTTCGTCCTCACGGACTCATCAGACCGGAAAGCACATCCGGTGACAGCTCTCTAGTA
TTTGCGTTCAGGATTGTCCTGCTGAACTGTTAATACAATTTGCGTGCCAATTTTTTATCTTTTTGATTTA
TAAAGATCTGATTGAAGAATCAACAGCAACATGCCAGGATGAGTTAGCGAATTACACTAACCGAATCCTC
CAGTGGTTGTCTTCTCTAGTAGGGAGACCAGAAACAAAAAAAGGCCGCGTTAGCGGCCTTCAATAATTGG
CTCTAGTATTAATTTGCTGCTTTCCATTGAGCCTGTTTCTCTGCGCGACGTTCGCGGCGGCGTGTGCGTG
CATTCATTTGCAAACTGAGTTGCAGCAACTCTTTTTCCTGCTGCATCTGAAACTCACGTAAATCCAGCGG
CAGTGTTGGAAGCGAGGTGGTTTCTGAAACGGCGATAGCGTCTTCAGGCGGACGCCGTTTAAAGGGATCA
ATAATGATGTCATCAAGCGGATAATCGCTGGTGCCGTGGCGATACACTGAACGTTCCACCACGTTTTTCA
ATTCACGAATATTTCCCGGCCAACGATAATTCAGCAATGTTTCTCTGGCGCGCTCCGTAAACCCCGGGAA
CAGAGGCAGCTTGATTTCCCGACACATCTGGATGGCAAAGTATTCTGCCATCAACATTATGTCGCTTTCG
CGCTCGCGCAGTGGTGGCAGTTGTACAACATCAAAAGCCAGTCGGTCGAGCAGGTCAGCGCGAAAAGTGC
CTTCATTGACCATCGCCGGGAGATCGGCATTCGTCGCGCATACCAACCGCACATTCACCTGCAATGGTTG
GCTGCCGCCAACGCGCTCCAGTTCACCGTACTCAATCACGCGCAATAATTTCTCCTGCACCATCATCGGT
GCCGTAGCGAGTTCATCAAGAAATAGCGTACCGCCGTCGGCACGTTCAAATCTCCCTGGATGACGTTTTT
GCGCACCGGTAAACGCCCCCGCTTCGTGACCAAACAGTTCGGAATCCAGCAGATTTTCATTTAACGCCGC
GCAGTTAAGGGAAATAAACGGCCCTTGCCAACGGGAGGAGAGATAATGCAGGCGGCTGGCAATCAGCTCT
TTACCGGTGCCGCGTTCGCCGATGATGAGCACCGGTTTGTCCAGCGGTGCGAGATGCGAAACCTGTTCCA
GCACTTCGAGAAAGCTGTTCGCCTCACCAAGTAAATTATCTTTGTATTCTGCCATCTAGTACTTTCCTGT
GTGACTCTAGTTACGACCAGTCTAAAAAGCGCCTCAATTCGCGACCTTCTCGTTACTGACAGGAAAATGG
GCCATTGGCAACCAGGGAAAGATGAACGTGATGATGTTCACAATTTGCTGAATTGTGGTGATGTGATGCT
CACCGCATTCCTGCTCCAGCGGCGTAAAGGTCTCTCTAGTATATAAACGCAGAAAGGCCCACCCGAAGGT
GAGCCAGTGTGATACTAGAGTTTACAGCTAGCTCAGTCCTAGGTATTATGCTAGCTACTAGAGGGAGCCC
AAATGACCGTATTACATAGTGTGGATTTTTTTCCGTCCGGTAACGCGTCCGTGGCGATAGAACCCCGGCT
CCCGCAGGCGGATTTTCCTGAACATCATCATGATTTTCATGAAATTGTGATTGTCGAACATGGCACGGGT
ATTCATGTGTTTAATGGGCAGCCCTATACCATCACCGGTGGCACGGTCTGTTTCGTACGCGATCATGATC
GGCATCTGTATGAACATACCGATAATCTGTGTCTGACCAATGTGCTGTATCGCTCGCCGGATCGATTTCA
GTTTCTCGCCGGGCTGAATCAGTTGCTGCCACAAGAGCTGGATGGGCAGTATCCGTCTCACTGGCGCGTT
AACCACAGCGTATTGCAGCAGGTGCGACAGCTGGTTGCACAGATGGAACAGCAGGAAGGGGAAAATGATT
TACCCTCGACCGCCAGTCGCGAGATCTTGTTTATGCAATTACTGCTCTTGCTGCGTAAAAGCAGTTTGCA
GGAGAACCTGGAAAACAGCGCATCACGTCTCAACTTGCTTCTGGCCTGGCTGGAGGACCATTTTGCCGAT
GAGGTGAATTGGGATGCCGTGGCGGATCAATTTTCTCTTTCACTGCGTACGCTACATCGGCAGCTTAAGC
AGCAAACGGGACTGACGCCTCAGCGATACCTGAACCGCCTGCGACTGATGAAAGCCCGACATCTGCTACG
CCACAGCGAGGCCAGCGTTACTGACATCGCCTATCGCTGTGGATTCAGCGACAGTAACCACTTTTCGACG
CTTTTTCGCCGAGAGTTTAACTGGTCACCGCGTGATATTCGCCAGGGACGGGATGGCTTTCTGCAATAAT
ACTAGCTCGGTACCAAAGACGAACAATAAGACGCTGAAAAGCGTCTTTTTTCGTTTTGGTCCCTCTAGTA
TTAATTTTGTCTTCATGCATGAAGACAA
Features (pLannotate 1.2.2; 21 found; start..end, strand, type, name):
     74..694     -  CDS            tetR: TETR2_ECOLX - Experimental evidence at protein level: Swiss-Prot protein existence level 1. TetR is the repressor of the tetracycline resistance element; its N-terminal region forms a helix-turn-helix structure and binds DNA. Binding of tetracycline to TetR reduces the repressor affinity for the tetracycline resistance gene (tetA) promoter operator sites. From Escherichia coli.
    713..768     +  promoter       tetR/tetA promoters: tetR; overlapping promoters for bacterial tetR and tetA
    804..4908    +  CDS            dCas9 (fragment): catalytically dead mutant of the Cas9 endonuclease from the Streptococcus pyogenes Type II CRISPR/Cas system RNA-guided DNA-binding protein that lacks endonuclease activity due to the D10A mutation in the RuvC catalytic domain and the H840A mutation in the HNH catalytic domain
   4974..4995    -  misc_feature   BioBrick prefix: BioBrick prefix for parts that do not start with "ATG"
   4998..5041    +  terminator     bacterial terminator: putative bacterial transcription terminator
   5128..5232    +  promoter       AmpR promoter: bla
   5233..6093    +  CDS            AmpR: β-lactamase; bla; confers resistance to ampicillin, carbenicillin, and related antibiotics
   6123..6217    +  terminator     lambda t0 terminator: transcription terminator from phage lambda
   6709..6931    +  rep_origin     pSC101 ori: low-copy replication origin that requires the Rep101 protein
   6979..7929    +  CDS            Rep101: RepA protein needed for replication with the pSC101 origin; rep101
   8232..8289    -  terminator     his operon terminator: This putative transcriptin terminator from the E. coli his operon has a 2-bp deletion introduced during synthesis. Its efficiency has not been determined.
   8290..8310    -  misc_feature   BioBrick suffix: universal suffix for all parts
   8387..8410    -  CDS            ssrA tag (LVA) (fragment): C-terminal peptide that mediates degradation in bacteria through the ClpXP and ClpAP proteases (McGinness et al., 2006) mutant LVA variant that confers accelerated degradation under some conditions (Andersen et al., 1998)
   8417..9130    -  CDS            superfolder GFP: GFP variant that folds robustly even when fused to poorly folded proteins (Pédelacq et al., 2006)
   9181..9230    -  misc_RNA       sTRSV HHRz: hammerhead ribozyme from the tobacco ringspot virus satellite RNA (Khvorova et al., 2003)
   9462..9515    -  CDS            λ N peptide (fragment): N-terminal RNA-binding domain from the λ bacteriophage antiterminator protein N (Baron-Benhamou et al., 2004)
   9528..10415   -  CDS            pspF (fragment): PSPF_ECOLI - Also known as ycjB. Experimental evidence at protein level: Swiss-Prot protein existence level 1. Transcriptional activator for the phage shock protein (psp) operon (pspABCDE) and pspG gene. From Escherichia coli (strain K12).
  10442..10560   -  promoter       rhaB promoter: promoter of the E. coli rhaBAD operon, conferring tight induction with L-rhamnose and repression with D-glucose in the presence of RhaR and RhaS (Giacalone et al., 2006)
  10618..10645   -  terminator     T7Te terminator: phage T7 early transcription terminator
  10664..10695   +  promoter       J23119 promoter (fragment): bacterial promoter (Registry of Standard Biological Parts BBa J23119)
  10713..11546   +  CDS            rhaS: RHAS_ECOLI - Also known as rhaC2. Experimental evidence at protein level: Swiss-Prot protein existence level 1. Activates expression of the rhaBAD and rhaT operons. From Escherichia coli (strain K12).
