[The description below was written by a language model from this plasmid's Addgene catalogue record and pLannotate feature annotations shown in this document.]
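Description:
pLY305 is an 11.6 kb low-copy bacterial expression plasmid built on pSB4A3mut, a mutated BioBrick-format backbone. It replicates in E. coli from the pSC101 origin with its Rep101 (RepA) initiator protein and is selected with ampicillin through the bla gene. BioBrick prefix and suffix scars and several terminators (lambda t0, his operon, T7Te and a putative bacterial terminator) separate the transcription units.

The plasmid carries the protein and reporter parts of a CRISPR activation circuit intended to detect the zraP mRNA by repurposing it as a CRISPR RNA. Streptococcus pyogenes dCas9 (D10A, H840A, plus two synonymous changes) is driven by a tet promoter. tetR is encoded divergently from the overlapping tetR/tetA promoter region, which makes dCas9 expression inducible with tetracycline-type inducers. A second regulated module expresses pspFΔHTH::λN22plus from the rhamnose-inducible rhaB promoter. The RhaS activator that this promoter needs is supplied from a constitutive promoter, annotated as a J23119 fragment. In the fusion protein, the PspF transcriptional activator has lost its helix-turn-helix DNA-binding domain. It carries instead a C-terminal mutant λ N peptide, an RNA-binding domain that presumably lets it be recruited through an RNA component of the dCas9 complex.

The output is a superfolder GFP variant (K140N) with a C-terminal ASV degradation tag, which the annotation matches as an ssrA-type tag fragment. It is expressed from an engineered promoter named PpspA-zraP-22, and a hammerhead ribozyme (sTRSV HHRz) sits upstream of the coding sequence. The promoter name suggests a pspA promoter paired with a zraP-matched target site, though the record does not detail this. No tracrRNA or guide cassette is annotated, so that component is presumably provided separately.
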