Addgene plasmid #184159: pLY305
Purpose: Reporter circuit for hijacking mRNA of zraP as CRISPR RNA
Depositing lab: Baojun Wang. Depositing organization: University of Edinburgh. Publication: Reprogrammed tracrRNAs enable repurposing of RNAs as crRNAs and sequence-specific RNA biosensors. Liu Y, Pinto F, Wan X, Yang Z, Peng S, Li M, Cooper JM, Xie Z, French CE, Wang B. Nat Commun. 2022 Apr 11;13(1):1937. doi: 10.1038/s41467-022-29604-x. PubMed 35410423.
Backbone
  Vector backbone: pSB4A3mut
  Backbone size w/o insert (bp): 3337
  Total vector size (bp): 11648
  Modifications to backbone: Original version designed by: Reshma Shetty; Mutations introduced by: unknown
  Vector type: Bacterial Expression, Synthetic Biology
Growth in bacteria
  Bacterial resistance: Ampicillin, 100 μg/mL
  Growth temperature: 37°C
  Growth strain: DH5alpha
  Growth instructions: Culture in the Lennox’s Luria-Bertani (LB) medium (10 g/L peptone, 5 g/L yeast extract, 5 g/L NaCl)
  Copy number: Low Copy
Gene/Insert 1
  Gene/Insert name: dCas9
  Species: Streptococcus pyogenes
  Insert size (bp): 4170
  Mutation: Mutations D10A and H840A on WT cas9. Synonymous mutation at R63 of dcas9 (CGT>CGC); Synonymous mutation at R447 of dcas9 (CGA>CGT)
  Promoter: Ptet
  Cloning method: Unknown
  Sequencing primers: 5′ TGCCACCTGACGTCTAAGAA; 3′ TGCGCTGTTAATCACTTTACTTTTATCTAATCTTG
Gene/Insert 2
  Gene/Insert name: tetR
  Species: Escherichia coli
  Insert size (bp): 789
  Mutation: Synonymous mutation at S2 of tetR (TCT>TCA)
  Promoter: Ptet
  Cloning method: Unknown
  Sequencing primers: 5′ GAGCTGTCCGTTTGAGGCGAGTCGCTTCCGCTG; 3′ CGTCCGGTAACGCGTCCGTGGC
Gene/Insert 3
  Gene/Insert name: pspFΔHTH::λN22plus
  Species: Synthetic
  Insert size (bp): 1244
  Mutation: The HTH domain of the pspF gene was deleted (297-326). Mutations D2N and Q4R in the λN22 domain.
  Promoter: PrhaB
  Tag / fusion protein: λN22plus (C terminal on insert)
  Cloning method: Restriction Enzyme; 5′ cloning site XbaI (destroyed during cloning); 3′ cloning site SpeI (destroyed during cloning)
  Sequencing primers: 5′ ACGCTGTGGTTAACGCGCCAGTGAG; 3′ CTCGCCACGCACGGAAAACTTATGACCGTTGAC
Gene/Insert 4
  Gene/Insert name: mutsfgfp
  Species: Synthetic
  Insert size (bp): 1110
  Mutation: K140N
  Promoter: PpspA-zraP-22
  Tag / fusion protein: ASV tag (C terminal on insert)
  Cloning method: Restriction Enzyme; 5′ cloning site XbaI (destroyed during cloning); 3′ cloning site PstI (not destroyed)
  Sequencing primers: 5′ CTGCAACTCAGTTTGCAAATGAATGCAC; 3′ ATTACCGCCTTTGAGTGAGC
Gene/Insert 5
  Gene/Insert name: rhaS
  Species: Escherichia coli
  Insert size (bp): 1016
  Promoter: Pcon
  Cloning method: Ligation Independent Cloning
  Sequencing primers: 5′ AGCATCAAGTCGCTAAAGAAGAAAGGGAAACACCTACTACTG; 3′ CACGAATATTTCCCGGCCAACGATAATTCAGC
Terms and licenses: Academic/Nonprofit Terms; Industry Terms: Not Available to Industry
How to cite: pLY305 was a gift from Baojun Wang (Addgene plasmid # 184159 ; http://n2t.net/addgene:184159 ; RRID:Addgene_184159)
